Addgene plasmid #216667: pHR-TRE-miRFP703_PGK-Puro
Purpose: Expresses tTa-inducible miRFP703, with puromycin resistance
Depositing lab: Leonardo Morsut. Depositing organization: University of Southern California.
Backbone
  Vector backbone: pHR
  Backbone size w/o insert (bp): 9591
  Total vector size (bp): 12183
  Vector type: Lentiviral
  Selectable markers: Puromycin
Growth in bacteria
  Bacterial resistance: Ampicillin, 100 μg/mL
  Growth temperature: 37°C
  Growth strain: NEB Stable
  Copy number: High Copy
Gene/Insert 1
  Gene/Insert name: miRFP703
  Insert size (bp): 972
Gene/Insert 2
  Gene/Insert name: PuroR
  Insert size (bp): 1360
Terms and licenses: Academic/Nonprofit Terms; Industry Terms: Not Available to Industry
How to cite: pHR-TRE-miRFP703_PGK-Puro was a gift from Leonardo Morsut (Addgene plasmid # 216667 ; http://n2t.net/addgene:216667 ; RRID:Addgene_216667)
