[The description below was written by a language model from this plasmid's Addgene catalogue record and pLannotate feature annotations shown in this document.]
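Description:
pHR-TRE-miRFP703_PGK-Puro is an HIV-1-based lentiviral transfer plasmid built on the pHR backbone, designed to give tTA-inducible expression of the near-infrared fluorescent protein miRFP703 together with constitutive puromycin resistance. It is propagated in E. coli through a high-copy ColE1/pUC-type origin and selected with ampicillin via the β-lactamase gene. The backbone also carries remnants typical of older pHR vectors: an SV40 promoter with fragments of the gpt gene and SV40 small t/large T sequences and poly(A) signal, plus pieces of tetracycline resistance, rop and bom. These are annotated only as fragments and the record assigns them no function.

The viral region runs from a truncated 5' LTR through the Ψ packaging signal, a partial gag sequence, the Rev response element and the cPPT/CTS, to a self-inactivating ΔU3 3' LTR, so the genome can be packaged when helper functions are supplied in trans and integrates without LTR promoter activity. Between these elements, a TRE3GV Tet-responsive promoter drives the miRFP703 coding sequence, followed by a WPRE to enhance transcript stability and expression. Downstream, a separate mouse PGK promoter drives puromycin N-acetyltransferase with a β-globin poly(A) fragment, allowing selection of transduced mammalian cells regardless of reporter status. Because the TRE is silent without a tetracycline-controlled transactivator, the construct serves as a fluorescent readout in cells where tTA is supplied or released, such as engineered signalling or synthetic receptor circuits, although the record does not specify the application. The catalogue lists a total size of 12,183 bp, whereas the annotated sequencing record is 11,101 nt; the record does not explain this discrepancy.
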