Features (pLannotate 1.2.2; 35 found; start..end, strand, type, name):
    911..1499    +  rep_origin     ori: high-copy-number ColE1/pMB1/pBR322/pUC origin of replication
   1682..1738    +  CDS            lacI (fragment): lac repressor; lacI; The lac repressor binds to the lac operator to inhibit transcription in E. coli. This inhibition can be relieved by adding lactose or isopropyl-β-D-thiogalactopyranoside (IPTG).
   1745..2074    +  promoter       SV40 promoter: SV40 enhancer and early promoter
   2274..2393    +  CDS            gpt (fragment): XGPT_ECOLI - Also known as gpp, gxu. Experimental evidence at protein level: Swiss-Prot protein existence level 1. Purine salvage pathway enzyme that catalyzes the transfer of the ribosyl-5-phosphate group from 5-phospho-alpha-D-ribose 1- diphosphate (PRPP) to the N9 position of the 6-oxopurines guanine and xanthine to form the corresponding ribonucleotides GMP (guanosine 5'- monophosphate) and XMP (xanthosine 5'-monophosphate), with the release of PPi. To a lesser extent, also acts on hypoxanthine (PubMed:9100006, PubMed:3886014). Does not ribophosphorylate adenine (PubMed:3886014). From Esch
   2393..2728    +  CDS            gpt (fragment): XGPT_ECOLI - Also known as gpp, gxu. Experimental evidence at protein level: Swiss-Prot protein existence level 1. Purine salvage pathway enzyme that catalyzes the transfer of the ribosyl-5-phosphate group from 5-phospho-alpha-D-ribose 1- diphosphate (PRPP) to the N9 position of the 6-oxopurines guanine and xanthine to form the corresponding ribonucleotides GMP (guanosine 5'- monophosphate) and XMP (xanthosine 5'-monophosphate), with the release of PPi. To a lesser extent, also acts on hypoxanthine (PubMed:9100006, PubMed:3886014). Does not ribophosphorylate adenine (PubMed:3886014). From Esch
   2823..3128    +  CDS            frsA (fragment): FRSA_ECOLI - Also known as yafA. Experimental evidence at protein level: Swiss-Prot protein existence level 1. Catalyzes the hydrolysis of esters (PubMed:15808744). Displays esterase activity toward pNP-butyrate (PubMed:15808744). May stimulate mixed-acid fermentation by acting as a fermentation/respiration switch that down-regulates respiration and up- regulates fermentation rates (PubMed:15169777). From Escherichia coli (strain K12).
   3132..3206    +  CDS            small t antigen (fragment): SV40 (simian virus 40) small t antigen
   3208..3273    +  intron         small t intron: SV40 (simian virus 40) small t antigen intron
   3403..3423    +  CDS            SV40 NLS: nuclear localization signal of SV40 (simian virus 40) large T antigen
   3742..3825    +  CDS            large T antigen (fragment): large T antigen from SV40 (simian virus 40)
   3848..3982    +  polyA_signal   SV40 poly(A) signal: SV40 polyadenylation signal
   4149..4478    +  CDS            nef (fragment): NEF_HV1BR - Experimental evidence at protein level: Swiss-Prot protein existence level 1. Extracellular Nef protein targets CD4(+) T-lymphocytes for apoptosis by interacting with CXCR4 surface receptors (PubMed:14990729). From Human immunodeficiency virus type 1 group M subtype B (isolate BRU/LAI) (HIV-1).
   4526..4783    +  LTR            5' LTR (truncated): truncated 5' long terminal repeat (LTR) from HIV-1
   4830..4955    +  misc_feature   HIV-1 Ψ: packaging signal of human immunodeficiency virus type 1
   4939..5277    +  CDS            HIV-1 gag (fragment): gag protein from human immunodeficiency virus 1; gag
   5452..5685    +  misc_feature   RRE: The Rev response element (RRE) of HIV-1 allows for Rev-dependent mRNA export from the nucleus to the cytoplasm.
   6062..6162    +  CDS            Rev (fragment): human immunodeficiency virus 1 (HIV-1) Rev protein; rev; enhances nuclear export of unspliced and incompletely spliced viral mRNAs
   6199..6316    +  misc_feature   cPPT/CTS: central polypurine tract and central termination sequence of HIV-1
   6378..6727    +  promoter       TRE3GV promoter: 3rd-generation Tet-responsive promoter that can be activated by binding of Tet-On® 3G, optimized for retroviral and lentiviral vectors
   6743..7690    +  CDS            ORF frame 1: bright monomeric near-infrared fluorescent protein engineered from a bacterial phytochrome, with an emission maximum of 703 nm (Shcherbakova et al., 2016)
   7739..7769    +  misc_feature   MCS (fragment): pUC18/19 multiple cloning site
   7770..7788    +  misc_feature   MCS (fragment): pBluescript multiple cloning site
   7788..8376    +  misc_feature   WPRE: woodchuck hepatitis virus posttranscriptional regulatory element
   8377..8399    +  misc_feature   MCS (fragment): pBluescript multiple cloning site
   8427..8926    +  promoter       PGK promoter: mouse phosphoglycerate kinase 1 promoter
   8936..9535    +  CDS            PuroR (fragment): puromycin N-acetyltransferase; pac from Streptomyces; confers resistance to puromycin
   9536..9745    +  polyA_signal   β-globin poly(A) (fragment): human β-globin polyadenylation signal
   9748..9810    +  CDS            nef (fragment): NEF_HV1Z2 - Experimental evidence at protein level: Swiss-Prot protein existence level 1. Extracellular Nef protein targets CD4(+) T-lymphocytes for apoptosis by interacting with CXCR4 surface receptors. From Human immunodeficiency virus type 1 group M subtype D (isolate Z2/CDC-Z34) (HIV-1).
   9812..10045   +  LTR            3' LTR (ΔU3): self-inactivating 3' long terminal repeat (LTR) from HIV-1
  10070..10088   -  promoter       SP6 promoter: promoter for bacteriophage SP6 RNA polymerase
  10316..10595   +  CDS            TcR (fragment): tetracycline efflux protein; tet; confers resistance to tetracycline
  10596..10644   -  misc_feature   bom (fragment): basis of mobility region from pBR322
  10746..10781   -  CDS            rop (fragment): Rop protein, which maintains plasmids at low copy number; rop
  10876..10980   +  promoter       AmpR promoter: bla
  10981..740     +  CDS            AmpR (across the origin): β-lactamase; bla; confers resistance to ampicillin, carbenicillin, and related antibiotics
>Addgene plasmid #216667 | pHR-TRE-miRFP703_PGK-Puro | addgene full sequence | sequence record 432197 | Addgene NGS Result
GAGTGGGTTACATCGAACTGGATCTCAACAGCGGTAAGATCCTTGAGAGTTTTCGCCCCGAAGAACGTTT
TCCAATGATGAGCACTTTTAAAGTTCTGCTATGTGGCGCGGTATTATCCCGTATTGACGCCGGGCAAGAG
CAACTCGGTCGCCGCATACACTATTCTCAGAATGACTTGGTTGAGTACTCACCAGTCACAGAAAAGCATC
TTACGGATGGCATGACAGTAAGAGAATTATGCAGTGCTGCCATAACCATGAGTGATAACACTGCGGCCAA
CTTACTTCTGACAACGATCGGAGGACCGAAGGAGCTAACCGCTTTTTTGCACAACATGGGGGATCATGTA
ACTCGCCTTGATCGTTGGGAACCGGAGCTGAATGAAGCCATACCAAACGACGAGCGTGACACCACGATGC
CTGTAGCAATGGCAACAACGTTGCGCAAACTATTAACTGGCGAACTACTTACTCTAGCTTCCCGGCAACA
ATTAATAGACTGGATGGAGGCGGATAAAGTTGCAGGACCACTTCTGCGCTCGGCCCTTCCGGCTGGCTGG
TTTATTGCTGATAAATCTGGAGCCGGTGAGCGTGGGTCTCGCGGTATCATTGCAGCACTGGGGCCAGATG
GTAAGCCCTCCCGTATCGTAGTTATCTACACGACGGGGAGTCAGGCAACTATGGATGAACGAAATAGACA
GATCGCTGAGATAGGTGCCTCACTGATTAAGCATTGGTAACTGTCAGACCAAGTTTACTCATATATACTT
TAGATTGATTTAAAACTTCATTTTTAATTTAAAAGGATCTAGGTGAAGATCCTTTTTGATAATCTCATGA
CCAAAATCCCTTAACGTGAGTTTTCGTTCCACTGAGCGTCAGACCCCGTAGAAAAGATCAAAGGATCTTC
TTGAGATCCTTTTTTTCTGCGCGTAATCTGCTGCTTGCAAACAAAAAAACCACCGCTACCAGCGGTGGTT
TGTTTGCCGGATCAAGAGCTACCAACTCTTTTTCCGAAGGTAACTGGCTTCAGCAGAGCGCAGATACCAA
ATACTGTTCTTCTAGTGTAGCCGTAGTTAGGCCACCACTTCAAGAACTCTGTAGCACCGCCTACATACCT
CGCTCTGCTAATCCTGTTACCAGTGGCTGCTGCCAGTGGCGATAAGTCGTGTCTTACCGGGTTGGACTCA
AGACGATAGTTACCGGATAAGGCGCAGCGGTCGGGCTGAACGGGGGGTTCGTGCACACAGCCCAGCTTGG
AGCGAACGACCTACACCGAACTGAGATACCTACAGCGTGAGCTATGAGAAAGCGCCACGCTTCCCGAAGG
GAGAAAGGCGGACAGGTATCCGGTAAGCGGCAGGGTCGGAACAGGAGAGCGCACGAGGGAGCTTCCAGGG
GGAAACGCCTGGTATCTTTATAGTCCTGTCGGGTTTCGCCACCTCTGACTTGAGCGTCGATTTTTGTGAT
GCTCGTCAGGGGGGCGGAGCCTATGGAAAAACGCCAGCAACGCGGCCTTTTTACGGTTCCTGGCCTTTTG
CTGGCCTTTTGCTCACATGTTCTTTCCTGCGTTATCCCCTGATTCTGTGGATAACCGTATTACCGCCTTT
GAGTGAGCTGATACCGCTCGCCGCAGCCGAACGACCGAGCGCAGCGAGTCAGTGAGCGAGGAAGCGGAAG
AGCGCCCAATACGCAAACCGCCTCTCCCCGCGCGTTGGCCGATTCATTAATGCAGCTGTGGAATGTGTGT
CAGTTAGGGTGTGGAAAGTCCCCAGGCTCCCCAGCAGGCAGAAGTATGCAAAGCATGCATCTCAATTAGT
CAGCAACCAGGTGTGGAAAGTCCCCAGGCTCCCCAGCAGGCAGAAGTATGCAAAGCATGCATCTCAATTA
GTCAGCAACCATAGTCCCGCCCCTAACTCCGCCCATCCCGCCCCTAACTCCGCCCAGTTCCGCCCATTCT
CCGCCCCATGGCTGACTAATTTTTTTTATTTATGCAGAGGCCGAGGCCGCCTCGGCCTCTGAGCTATTCC
AGAAGTAGTGAGGAGGCTTTTTTGGAGGCCTAGGCTTTTGCAAAAAGCTTGGACACAAGACAGGCTTGCG
AGATATGTTTGAGAATACCACTTTATCCCGCGTCAGGGAGAGGCAGTGCGTAAAAAGACGCGGACTCATG
TGAAATACTGGTTTTTAGTGCGCCAGATCTCTATAATCTCGCGCAACCTATTTTCCCCTCGAACACTTTT
TAAGCCGTAGATAAACAGGCTGGGACACTTCACATGAGCGAAAAATACATCGTCACCTGGGACATGTTGC
AGATCCATGCACGTAAACTCGCAAGCCGACTGATGCCTTCTGAACAATGGAAAGGCATTATTGCCGTAAG
CCGTGGCGGTCTGTACCGGGTGCGTTACTGGCGCGTGAACTGGGTATTCGTCATGTCGATACCGTTTGTA
TTTCCAGCTACGATCACGACAACCAGCGCGAGCTTAAAGTGCTGAAACGCGCAGAAGGCGATGGCGAAGG
CTTCATCGTTATTGATGACCTGGTGGATACCGGTGGTACTGCGGTTGCGATTCGTGAAATGTATCCAAAA
GCGCACTTTGTCACCATCTTCGCAAAACCGGCTGGTCGTCCGCTGGTTGATGACTATGTTGTTGATATCC
CGCAAGATACCTGGATTGAACAGCCGTGGGATATGGGCGTCGTATTCGTCCCGCCAATCTCCGGTCGCTA
ATCTTTTCAACGCCTGGCACTGCCGGGCGTTGTTCTTTTTAACTTCAGGCGGGTTACAATAGTTTCCAGT
AAGTATTCTGGAGGCTGCATCCATGACACAGGCAAACCTGAGCGAAACCCTGTTCAAACCCCGCTTTAAA
CATCCTGAAACCTCGACGCTAGTCCGCCGCTTTAATCACGGCGCACAACCGCCTGTGCAGTCGGCCCTTG
ATGGTAAAACCATCCCTCACTGGTATCGCATGATTAACCGTCTGATGTGGATCTGGCGCGGCATTGACCC
ACGCGAAATCCTCGACGTCCAGGCACGTATTGTGATGAGCGATGCCGAACGTACCGACGATGATTTATAC
GATACGGTGATTGGCTACCGTGGCGGCAACTGGATTTATGAGTGGGCCCCGGATCTTTGTGAAGGAACCT
TACTTCTGTGGTGTGACATAATTGGACAAACTACCTACAGAGATTTAAAGCTCTAAGGTAAATATAAAAT
TTTTAAGTGTATAATGTGTTAAACTACTGATTCTAATTGTTTGTGTATTTTAGATTCCAACCTATGGAAC
TGATGAATGGGAGCAGTGGTGGAATGCCTTTAATGAGGAAAACCTGTTTTGCTCAGAAGAAATGCCATCT
AGTGATGATGAGGCTACTGCTGACTCTCAACATTCTACTCCTCCAAAAAAGAAGAGAAAGGTAGAAGACC
CCAAGGACTTTCCTTCAGAATTGCTAAGTTTTTTGAGTCATGCTGTGTTTAGTAATAGAACTCTTGCTTG
CTTTGCTATTTACACCACAAAGGAAAAAGCTGCACTGCTATACAAGAAAATTATGGAAAAATATTCTGTA
ACCTTTATAAGTAGGCATAACAGTTATAATCATAACATACTGTTTTTTCTTACTCCACACAGGCATAGAG
TGTCTGCTATTAATAACTATGCTCAAAAATTGTGTACCTTTAGCTTTTTAATTTGTAAAGGGGTTAATAA
GGAATATTTGATGTATAGTGCCTTGACTAGAGATCATAATCAGCCATACCACATTTGTAGAGGTTTTACT
TGCTTTAAAAAACCTCCCACACCTCCCCCTGAACCTGAAACATAAAATGAATGCAATTGTTGTTGTTAAC
TTGTTTATTGCAGCTTATAATGGTTACAAATAAAGCAATAGCATCACAAATTTCACAAATAAAGCATTTT
TTTCACTGCATTCTAGTTGTGGTTTGTCCAAACTCATCAATGTATCTTATCATGTCTGGATCAACTGGAT
AACTCAAGCTAACCAAAATCATCCCAAACTTCCCACCCCATACCCTATTACCACTGCCAATTACCTGTGG
TTTCATTTACTCTAAACCTGTGATTCCTCTGAATTATTTTCATTTTAAAGAAATTGTATTTGTTAAATAT
GTACTACAAACTTAGTAGTTGGAAGGGCTAATTCACTCCCAAAGAAGACAAGATATCCTTGATCTGTGGA
TCTACCACACACAAGGCTACTTCCCTGATTAGCAGAACTACACACCAGGGCCAGGGGTCAGATATCCACT
GACCTTTGGATGGTGCTACAAGCTAGTACCAGTTGAGCCAGATAAGGTAGAAGAGGCCAATAAAGGAGAG
AACACCAGCTTGTTACACCCTGTGAGCCTGCATGGGATGGATGACCCGGAGAGAGAAGTGTTAGAGTGGA
GGTTTGACAGCCGCCTAGCATTTCATCACGTGGCCCGAGAGCTGCATCCGGAGTACTTCAAGAACTGCTG
ATATCGAGCTTGCTACAAGGGACTTTCCGCTGGGGACTTTCCAGGGAGGCGTGGCCTGGGCGGGACTGGG
GAGTGGCGAGCCCTCAGATCCTGCATATAAGCAGCTGCTTTTTGCCTGTACTGGGTCTCTCTGGTTAGAC
CAGATCTGAGCCTGGGAGCTCTCTGGCTAACTAGGGAACCCACTGCTTAAGCCTCAATAAAGCTTGCCTT
GAGTGCTTCAAGTAGTGTGTGCCCGTCTGTTGTGTGACTCTGGTAACTAGAGATCCCTCAGACCCTTTTA
GTCAGTGTGGAAAATCTCTAGCAGTGGCGCCCGAACAGGGACTTGAAAGCGAAAGGGAAACCAGAGGAGC
TCTCTCGACGCAGGACTCGGCTTGCTGAAGCGCGCACGGCAAGAGGCGAGGGGCGGCGACTGGTGAGTAC
GCCAAAAATTTTGACTAGCGGAGGCTAGAAGGAGAGAGATGGGTGCGAGAGCGTCAGTATTAAGCGGGGG
AGAATTAGATCGCGATGGGAAAAAATTCGGTTAAGGCCAGGGGGAAAGAAAAAATATAAATTAAAACATA
TAGTATGGGCAAGCAGGGAGCTAGAACGATTCGCAGTTAATCCTGGCCTGTTAGAAACATCAGAAGGCTG
TAGACAAATACTGGGACAGCTACAACCATCCCTTCAGACAGGATCAGAAGAACTTAGATCATTATATAAT
ACAGTAGCAACCCTCTATTGTGTGCATCAAAGGATAGAGATAAAAGACACCAAGGAAGCTTTAGACAAGA
TAGAGGAAGAGCAAAACAAAAGTAAGACCACCGCACAGCAAGCGGCCGGCCGCTGATCTTCAGACCTGGA
GGAGGAGATATGAGGGACAATTGGAGAAGTGAATTATATAAATATAAAGTAGTAAAAATTGAACCATTAG
GAGTAGCACCCACCAAGGCAAAGAGAAGAGTGGTGCAGAGAGAAAAAAGAGCAGTGGGAATAGGAGCTTT
GTTCCTTGGGTTCTTGGGAGCAGCAGGAAGCACTATGGGCGCAGCGTCAATGACGCTGACGGTACAGGCC
AGACAATTATTGTCTGGTATAGTGCAGCAGCAGAACAATTTGCTGAGGGCTATTGAGGCGCAACAGCATC
TGTTGCAACTCACAGTCTGGGGCATCAAGCAGCTCCAGGCAAGAATCCTGGCTGTGGAAAGATACCTAAA
GGATCAACAGCTCCTGGGGATTTGGGGTTGCTCTGGAAAACTCATTTGCACCACTGCTGTGCCTTGGAAT
GCTAGTTGGAGTAATAAATCTCTGGAACAGATTTGGAATCACACGACCTGGATGGAGTGGGACAGAGAAA
TTAACAATTACACAAGCTTAATACACTCCTTAATTGAAGAATCGCAAAACCAGCAAGAAAAGAATGAACA
AGAATTATTGGAATTAGATAAATGGGCAAGTTTGTGGAATTGGTTTAACATAACAAATTGGCTGTGGTAT
ATAAAATTATTCATAATGATAGTAGGAGGCTTGGTAGGTTTAAGAATAGTTTTTGCTGTACTTTCTATAG
TGAATAGAGTTAGGCAGGGATATTCACCATTATCGTTTCAGACCCACCTCCCAACCCCGAGGGGACCCGA
CAGGCCCGAAGGAATAGAAGAAGAAGGTGGAGAGAGAGACAGAGACAGATCCATTCGATTAGTGAACGGA
TCTCGACGGTATCGCCAAATGGCAGTATTCATCCACAATTTTAAAAGAAAAGGGGGGATTGGGGGGTACA
GTGCAGGGGAAAGAATAGTAGACATAATAGCAACAGACATACAAACTAAAGAATTACAAAAACAAATTAC
AAAAATTCAAAATTTTCGGGTTTATTACAGGGACAGCAGAGATCCAGTTTATCGATGAGGCCCTTTCGTC
TTCACTCGAGTTTACTCCCTATCAGTGATAGAGAACGTATGAAGAGTTTACTCCCTATCAGTGATAGAGA
ACGTATGCAGACTTTACTCCCTATCAGTGATAGAGAACGTATAAGGAGTTTACTCCCTATCAGTGATAGA
GAACGTATGACCAGTTTACTCCCTATCAGTGATAGAGAACGTATCTACAGTTTACTCCCTATCAGTGATA
GAGAACGTATATCCAGTTTACTCCCTATCAGTGATAGAGAACGTATGTCGAGGTAGGCGTGTACGGTGGG
CGCCTATAAAAGCAGAGCTCGTTTAGTGAACCGTCAGATCGCCTGGAGCAATTCCACAACACTTTTGTCT
TATACTTACGCGTGCCGCCACCATGGTAGCAGGTCATGCCTCTGGCAGCCCCGCATTCGGGACCGCCTCT
CATTCGAATTGCGAACATGAAGAGATCCACCTCGCCGGCTCGATCCAGCCGCATGGCGCGCTTCTGGTCG
TCAGCGAACATGATCATCGCGTCATCCAGGCCAGCGCCAACGCCGCGGAATTTCTGAATCTCGGAAGCGT
ACTCGGCGTTCCGCTCGCCGAGATCGACGGCGATCTGTTGATCAAGATCCTGCCGCATCTCGATCCCACC
GCCGAAGGCATGCCGGTCGCGGTGCGCTGCCGGATCGGCAATCCCTCTACGGAGTACTGCGGTCTGATGC
ATCGGCCTCCGGAAGGCGGGCTGATCATCGAACTCGAACGTGCCGGCCCGTCGATCGATCTGTCAGGCAC
GCTGGCGCCGGCGCTGGAGCGGATCCGCACGGCGGGTTCACTGCGCGCGCTGTGCGATGACACCGTGCTG
CTGTTTCAGCAGTGCACCGGCTACGACCGGGTGATGGTGTATCGTTTCGATGAGCAAGGCCACGGCCTGG
TATTCTCCGAGTGCCATGTGCCTGGGCTCGAATCCTATTTCGGCAACCGCTATCCGTCGTCGCTGGTCCC
GCAGATGGCGCGGCAGCTGTACGTGCGGCAGCGCGTCCGCGTGCTGGTCGACGTCACCTATCAGCCGGTG
CCGCTGGAGCCGCGGCTGTCGCCGCTGACCGGGCGCGATCTCGACATGTCGGGCTGCTTCCTGCGCTCGA
TGTCGCCGATCCATCTGCAGTTCCTGAAGGACATGGGCGTGCGCGCCACCCTGGCGGTGTCGCTGGTGGT
CGGCGGCAAGCTGTGGGGCCTGGTTGTCTGTCACCATTATCTGCCGCGCTTCATCCGTTTCGAGCTGCGG
GCGATCTGCAAACGGCTCGCCGAAAGGATCGCGACGCGGATCACCGCGCTTGAGAGCTAAGCGGCCGCAA
CTCCCACCTGCAACATGCGTGACTGACTGAGGCCGCGACTCTAGAGTCGACCTGCAGGCATGCAAGCTTG
ATATCAAGCTTATCGATAATCAACCTCTGGATTACAAAATTTGTGAAAGATTGACTGGTATTCTTAACTA
TGTTGCTCCTTTTACGCTATGTGGATACGCTGCTTTAATGCCTTTGTATCATGCTATTGCTTCCCGTATG
GCTTTCATTTTCTCCTCCTTGTATAAATCCTGGTTGCTGTCTCTTTATGAGGAGTTGTGGCCCGTTGTCA
GGCAACGTGGCGTGGTGTGCACTGTGTTTGCTGACGCAACCCCCACTGGTTGGGGCATTGCCACCACCTG
TCAGCTCCTTTCCGGGACTTTCGCTTTCCCCCTCCCTATTGCCACGGCGGAACTCATCGCCGCCTGCCTT
GCCCGCTGCTGGACAGGGGCTCGGCTGTTGGGCACTGACAATTCCGTGGTGTTGTCGGGGAAATCATCGT
CCTTTCCTTGGCTGCTCGCCTGTGTTGCCACCTGGATTCTGCGCGGGACGTCCTTCTGCTACGTCCCTTC
GGCCCTCAATCCAGCGGACCTTCCTTCCCGCGGCCTGCTGCCGGCTCTGCGGCCTCTTCCGCGTCTTCGC
CTTCGCCCTCAGACGAGTCGGATCTCCCTTTGGGCCGCCTCCCCGCATCGATACCGTCGACCTCGAGGGA
ATTAATTCGAGCTCGGTACCTCTACCGGGTAGGGGAGGCGCTTTTCCCAAGGCAGTCTGGAGCATGCGCT
TTAGCAGCCCCGCTGGGCACTTGGCGCTACACAAGTGGCCTCTGGCCTCGCACACATTCCACATCCACCG
GTAGGCGCCAACCGGCTCCGTTCTTTGGTGGCCCCTTCGCGCCACCTTCTACTCCTCCCCTAGTCAGGAA
GTTCCCCCCCGCCCCGCAGCTCGCGTCGTGCAGGACGTGACAAATGGAAGTAGCACGACTCACTAGTCTC
GTGCAGATGGACAGCACCGCTGAGCAATGGAAGCGGGTAGGCCTTTGGGGCAGCGGCCAATAGCAGCTTT
GCTCCTTCGCTTTCTGGGCTCAGAGGCTGGGAAGGGGTGGGTCCGGGGGCGGGCTCAGGGGCGGGCTCAG
GGGCGGGGCGGGCGCCCGAAGGTCCTCCGGAGGCCCGGCATTCTGCACGCTTCAAAAGCGCACGTCTGCC
GCGCTGTTCTCCTCTTCCTCATCTCCGGGCCTTTCGTCCGCCACCATGACCGAGTACAAGCCCACGGTGC
GCCTCGCCACCCGCGACGACGTCCCCAGGGCCGTACGCACCCTCGCCGCCGCGTTCGCCGACTACCCCGC
CACGCGCCACACCGTCGATCCGGACCGCCACATCGAGCGGGTCACCGAGCTGCAAGAACTCTTCCTCACG
CGCGTCGGGCTCGACATCGGCAAGGTGTGGGTCGCGGACGACGGCGCCGCGGTGGCGGTCTGGACCACGC
CGGAGAGCGTCGAAGCGGGGGCGGTGTTCGCCGAGATCGGCCCGCGCATGGCCGAGTTGAGCGGTTCCCG
GCTGGCCGCGCAGCAACAGATGGAAGGCCTCCTGGCGCCGCACCGGCCCAAGGAGCCCGCGTGGTTCCTG
GCCACCGTCGGCGTGTCGCCCGACCACCAGGGCAAGGGTCTGGGCAGCGCCGTCGTGCTCCCCGGAGTGG
AGGCGGCCGAGCGCGCCGGGGTGCCCGCCTTCCTGGAGACATCCGCGCCCCGCAACCTCCCCTTCTACGA
GCGGCTCGGCTTCACCGTCACCGCCGACGTCGAGGTGCCCGAAGGACCGCGCACCTGGTGCATGACCCGC
AAGCCCGGTGCCTGACTCGCTTTCTTGCTGTCCAATTTCTATTAAAGGTTCCTTTGTTCCCTAAGTCCAA
CTACTAAACTGGGGGATATTATGAAGGGCCTTGAGCATCTGGATTCTGCCTAATAAAAAACATTTATTTT
CATTGCAATGATGTATTTAAATTATTTCTGAATATTTTACTAAAAAGGGAATGTGGGAGGTCAGTGCATT
TAAAACATAAAGAAACTTTAAGACCAATGACTTACAAGGCAGCTGTAGATCTTAGCCACTTTTTAAAAGA
AAAGGGGGGACTGGAAGGGCTAATTCACTCCCAACGAAGACAAGATCTGCTTTTTGCTTGTACTGGGTCT
CTCTGGTTAGACCAGATCTGAGCCTGGGAGCTCTCTGGCTAACTAGGGAACCCACTGCTTAAGCCTCAAT
AAAGCTTGCCTTGAGTGCTTCAAGTAGTGTGTGCCCGTCTGTTGTGTGACTCTGGTAACTAGAGATCCCT
CAGACCCTTTTAGTCAGTGTGGAAAATCTCTAGCAGCATCTAGAATTAATTCCGTGTATTCTATAGTGTC
ACCTAAATCGTATGTGTATGATACATAAGGTTATGTATTAATTGTAGCCGCGTTCTAACGACAATATGTA
CAAGCCTAATTGTGTAGCATCTGGCTTACTGAAGCAGACCCTATCATCTCTCTCGTAAACTGCCGTCAGA
GTCGGTTTGGTTGGACGAACCTTCTGAGTTTCTGGTAACGCCGTCCCGCACCCGGAAATGGTCAGCGAAC
CAATCAGCAGGGTCATCGCTAGCCAGATCCTCTACGCCGGACGCATCGTGGCCGGCATCACCGGCGCCAC
AGGTGCGGTTGCTGGCGCCTATATCGCCGACATCACCGATGGGGAAGATCGGGCTCGCCACTTCGGGCTC
ATGAGCGCTTGTTTCGGCGTGGGTATGGTGGCAGGCCCCGTGGCCGGGGGACTGTTGGGCGCCATCTCCT
TGCATGCACCATTCCTTGCGGCGGCGGTGCTCAACGGCCTCAACCTACTACTGGGCTGCTTCCTAATGCA
GGAGTCGCATAAGGGAGAGCGTCGAATGGTGCACTCTCAGTACAATCTGCTCTGATGCCGCATAGTTAAG
CCAGCCCCGACACCCGCCAACACCCGCTGACGCGCCCTGACGGGCTTGTCTGCTCCCGGCATCCGCTTAC
AGACAAGCTGTGACCGTCTCCGGGAGCTGCATGTGTCAGAGGTTTTCACCGTCATCACCGAAACGCGCGA
GACGAAAGGGCCTCGTGATACGCCTATTTTTATAGGTTAATGTCATGATAATAATGGTTTCTTAGACGTC
AGGTGGCACTTTTCGGGGAAATGTGCGCGGAACCCCTATTTGTTTATTTTTCTAAATACATTCAAATATG
TATCCGCTCATGAGACAATAACCCTGATAAATGCTTCAATAATATTGAAAAAGGAAGAGTATGAGTATTC
AACATTTCCGTGTCGCCCTTATTCCCTTTTTTGCGGCATTTTGCCTTCCTGTTTTTGCTCACCCAGAAAC
GCTGGTGAAAGTAAAAGATGCTGAAGATCAGTTGGGTGCAC
